Addgene plasmid #80523: Rab7b cds in pGem-T Easy
Purpose: Can be used for in situ hybridisation or other purposes
Depositing lab: Rob Parton. Depositing organization: University of Queensland, Institute for Molecular Bioscience. Publication: A plasmid library of full-length zebrafish rab proteins for in vivo cell biology. Hall TE, Martel N, Lo HP, Xiong Z, Parton RG. Cell Logist. 2017 Mar 1;7(1):e1301151. doi: 10.1080/21592799.2017.1301151. eCollection 2017. PubMed 28396820.
Backbone
  Vector backbone: pGemT easy
  Backbone manufacturer: Promega
Growth in bacteria
  Bacterial resistance: Ampicillin, 100 μg/mL
  Growth temperature: 37°C
  Growth strain: DH5alpha
  Copy number: High Copy
Gene/Insert
  Gene/Insert name: rab7b
  Species: D. rerio (zebrafish)
  Entrez Gene: rab7b (a.k.a. wu:fj84g10, zgc:91909)
Terms and licenses: Academic/Nonprofit Terms; Industry Terms: Not Available to Industry
Depositor comments: *Note: Compared to the Entrez Genbank entry for Rab7b, Addgene's quality control sequencing finds an E200D amino acid residue substitution. The effect of this residue change on protein function is unknown.
How to cite: Rab7b cds in pGem-T Easy was a gift from Rob Parton (Addgene plasmid # 80523 ; http://n2t.net/addgene:80523 ; RRID:Addgene_80523)
