[The description below was written by a language model from this plasmid's Addgene catalogue record and pLannotate feature annotations shown in this document.]
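Description:
Rab7b cds in pGem-T Easy is a bacterial cloning plasmid of about 3.65 kb carrying the coding sequence of zebrafish (Danio rerio) rab7b in the commercial pGEM-T Easy backbone, a vector designed for direct cloning of PCR products. It is propagated in E. coli at high copy number from a ColE1/pUC-type origin and selected with ampicillin through the β-lactamase (AmpR) gene and its own promoter. The backbone also carries an f1 phage origin for single-stranded DNA production. Remnants of the lac region are present (CAP site, lac promoter and operator, lacZα fragments), and these normally allow blue/white screening because an insert disrupts lacZα.

The insert spans the numbering origin of the sequenced record and lies on the minus strand, between the SP6 promoter on one side and the T7 promoter on the other, with the two phage promoters facing inward. The annotation software labelled it by homology to canine RAB7A, a small GTPase governing endosome-to-lysosome trafficking. This reflects sequence similarity rather than the actual identity, which the catalogue gives as zebrafish rab7b. A short match to a hornet peptide next to the SP6 promoter is most likely a spurious hit in polylinker sequence. As annotated, T7 lies at the 5′ end of the coding strand and should give sense RNA, while SP6 should give antisense RNA.

The flanking promoters allow in vitro transcription of labelled riboprobes, consistent with the stated use for in situ hybridisation, and the plasmid can also serve as a template for subcloning. There is no eukaryotic promoter or tag. Quality-control sequencing found an E200D substitution relative to the reference entry, of unknown functional effect.
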