Features (pLannotate 1.2.2; 14 found; start..end, strand, type, name):
    511..529     -  promoter       T7 promoter: promoter for bacteriophage T7 RNA polymerase
    532..689     +  CDS            lacZα (fragment): LacZα fragment of β-galactosidase; lacZ fragment
    693..1121    +  rep_origin     f1 ori (sequence partly withheld): f1 bacteriophage origin of replication; arrow indicates direction of (+) strand synthesis
   1149..1199    -  misc_feature   bom (fragment): basis of mobility region from pBR322
   1226..1330    +  promoter       AmpR promoter: bla
   1331..2191    +  CDS            AmpR: β-lactamase; bla; confers resistance to ampicillin, carbenicillin, and related antibiotics
   2362..2950    +  rep_origin     ori: high-copy-number ColE1/pMB1/pBR322/pUC origin of replication
   3133..3225    +  CDS            lacI (fragment): lac repressor; lacI; The lac repressor binds to the lac operator to inhibit transcription in E. coli. This inhibition can be relieved by adding lactose or isopropyl-β-D-thiogalactopyranoside (IPTG).
   3238..3259    +  protein_bind   CAP binding site: CAP binding activates transcription in the presence of cAMP. E. coli catabolite activator protein
   3274..3304    +  promoter       lac promoter: promoter for the E. coli lac operon
   3312..3328    +  protein_bind   lac operator: The lac repressor binds to the lac operator to inhibit transcription in E. coli. This inhibition can be relieved by adding lactose or isopropyl-β-D-thiogalactopyranoside (IPTG). lac repressor encoded by lacI
   3370..3388    +  promoter       SP6 promoter: promoter for bacteriophage SP6 RNA polymerase
   3400..3462    +  CDS            VESPI_VESMG (fragment): Experimental evidence at protein level: Swiss-Prot protein existence level 1. Shows contractile activity on isolated ileum smooth muscle. From Vespa magnifica (Hornet).
   3487..446     -  CDS            RAB7A (across the origin): RAB7A_CANLF - Also known as RAB7. Experimental evidence at protein level: Swiss-Prot protein existence level 1. Small GTPase which cycles between active GTP-bound and inactive GDP-bound states. In its active state, binds to a variety of effector proteins playing a key role in the regulation of endo- lysosomal trafficking. Governs early-to-late endosomal maturation, microtubule minus-end as well as plus-end directed endosomal migration and positioning, and endosome-lysosome transport through different protein-protein interaction cascades (By similarity). Plays a central role, not only in endoso
>Addgene plasmid #80523 | Rab7b cds in pGem-T Easy | addgene full sequence | sequence record 176658 | Addgene NGS Result
ATGTTGTTCTTACTCTGGCACCACGCTTGTGCTCGCTTTGTCGATACCTGTCGGTTGTCCAGGTCGATTT
TGTTGCCCAGCACAACAAAGGGGAAGTTCTCCGGGTCGCTTGTACTGGCCTGAATGAGAAACTCGTCCCT
CCAGCTGTCCAGAGTCTTAAACGTGGTGGGCGCCGTGACATCATACACCAGCACACAACAGTCCGCCCCT
CTGTAGAAGGCCACGCCCAGAGACTGAAACCGCTCCTGACCGGCTGTGTCCCAAATCTGCATGGTCACCA
GTCTGTCGTCCACCATCACCTCCTTTGTCAGAAAGTCTGCACCAATGGTGGCCTTATACTGATTACTGAA
CTTATTATTCACATACTGGTTCATCAAAGAGGTCTTCCCAACTCCAGAATCCCCTAGGATGATCACTTTG
AGGAGGACCTTTTTACGGGAAGCCATGTTGTAATCGAATTCCCGCGGCCGCCATGGCGGCCGGGAGCATG
CGACGTCGGGCCCAATTCGCCCTATAGTGAGTCGTATTACAATTCACTGGCCGTCGTTTTACAACGTCGT
GACTGGGAAAACCCTGGCGTTACCCAACTTAATCGCCTTGCAGCACATCCCCCTTTCGCCAGCTGGCGTA
ATAGCGAAGAGGCCCGCACCGATCGCCCTTCCCAACAGTTGCGCAGCCTGAATGGCGAATGG
[124 nt withheld, positions 693-816]
C
[91 nt withheld, positions 818-908]
A
[49 nt withheld, positions 910-958]
CCTTTGACGTTGGAGTCCACGTTCTTT
[37 nt withheld, positions 986-1022]
ACCCTATCTCGGTCTATTCTTTTGATTTATAAGGGATTTTGCCGATTTCGGCCTATTGGTTAAAAAATGA
GCTGATTTAACAAAAATTTAACGCGAATTTTAACAAAATATTAACGCTTACAATTTCCTGATGCGGTATT
TTCTCCTTACGCATCTGTGCGGTATTTCACACCGCATCAGGTGGCACTTTTCGGGGAAATGTGCGCGGAA
CCCCTATTTGTTTATTTTTCTAAATACATTCAAATATGTATCCGCTCATGAGACAATAACCCTGATAAAT
GCTTCAATAATATTGAAAAAGGAAGAGTATGAGTATTCAACATTTCCGTGTCGCCCTTATTCCCTTTTTT
GCGGCATTTTGCCTTCCTGTTTTTGCTCACCCAGAAACGCTGGTGAAAGTAAAAGATGCTGAAGATCAGT
TGGGTGCACGAGTGGGTTACATCGAACTGGATCTCAACAGCGGTAAGATCCTTGAGAGTTTTCGCCCCGA
AGAACGTTTTCCAATGATGAGCACTTTTAAAGTTCTGCTATGTGGCGCGGTATTATCCCGTATTGACGCC
GGGCAAGAGCAACTCGGTCGCCGCATACACTATTCTCAGAATGACTTGGTTGAGTACTCACCAGTCACAG
AAAAGCATCTTACGGATGGCATGACAGTAAGAGAATTATGCAGTGCTGCCATAACCATGAGTGATAACAC
TGCGGCCAACTTACTTCTGACAACGATCGGAGGACCGAAGGAGCTAACCGCTTTTTTGCACAACATGGGG
GATCATGTAACTCGCCTTGATCGTTGGGAACCGGAGCTGAATGAAGCCATACCAAACGACGAGCGTGACA
CCACGATGCCTGTAGCAATGGCAACAACGTTGCGCAAACTATTAACTGGCGAACTACTTACTCTAGCTTC
CCGGCAACAATTAATAGACTGGATGGAGGCGGATAAAGTTGCAGGACCACTTCTGCGCTCGGCCCTTCCG
GCTGGCTGGTTTATTGCTGATAAATCTGGAGCCGGTGAGCGTGGGTCTCGCGGTATCATTGCAGCACTGG
GGCCAGATGGTAAGCCCTCCCGTATCGTAGTTATCTACACGACGGGGAGTCAGGCAACTATGGATGAACG
AAATAGACAGATCGCTGAGATAGGTGCCTCACTGATTAAGCATTGGTAACTGTCAGACCAAGTTTACTCA
TATATACTTTAGATTGATTTAAAACTTCATTTTTAATTTAAAAGGATCTAGGTGAAGATCCTTTTTGATA
ATCTCATGACCAAAATCCCTTAACGTGAGTTTTCGTTCCACTGAGCGTCAGACCCCGTAGAAAAGATCAA
AGGATCTTCTTGAGATCCTTTTTTTCTGCGCGTAATCTGCTGCTTGCAAACAAAAAAACCACCGCTACCA
GCGGTGGTTTGTTTGCCGGATCAAGAGCTACCAACTCTTTTTCCGAAGGTAACTGGCTTCAGCAGAGCGC
AGATACCAAATACTGTTCTTCTAGTGTAGCCGTAGTTAGGCCACCACTTCAAGAACTCTGTAGCACCGCC
TACATACCTCGCTCTGCTAATCCTGTTACCAGTGGCTGCTGCCAGTGGCGATAAGTCGTGTCTTACCGGG
TTGGACTCAAGACGATAGTTACCGGATAAGGCGCAGCGGTCGGGCTGAACGGGGGGTTCGTGCACACAGC
CCAGCTTGGAGCGAACGACCTACACCGAACTGAGATACCTACAGCGTGAGCTATGAGAAAGCGCCACGCT
TCCCGAAGGGAGAAAGGCGGACAGGTATCCGGTAAGCGGCAGGGTCGGAACAGGAGAGCGCACGAGGGAG
CTTCCAGGGGGAAACGCCTGGTATCTTTATAGTCCTGTCGGGTTTCGCCACCTCTGACTTGAGCGTCGAT
TTTTGTGATGCTCGTCAGGGGGGCGGAGCCTATGGAAAAACGCCAGCAACGCGGCCTTTTTACGGTTCCT
GGCCTTTTGCTGGCCTTTTGCTCACATGTTCTTTCCTGCGTTATCCCCTGATTCTGTGGATAACCGTATT
ACCGCCTTTGAGTGAGCTGATACCGCTCGCCGCAGCCGAACGACCGAGCGCAGCGAGTCAGTGAGCGAGG
AAGCGGAAGAGCGCCCAATACGCAAACCGCCTCTCCCCGCGCGTTGGCCGATTCATTAATGCAGCTGGCA
CGACAGGTTTCCCGACTGGAAAGCGGGCAGTGAGCGCAACGCAATTAATGTGAGTTAGCTCACTCATTAG
GCACCCCAGGCTTTACACTTTATGCTTCCGGCTCGTATGTTGTGTGGAATTGTGAGCGGATAACAATTTC
ACACAGGAAACAGCTATGACCATGATTACGCCAAGCTATTTAGGTGACACTATAGAATACTCAAGCTATG
CATCCAACGCGTTGGGAGCTCTCCCATATGGTCGACCTGCAGGCGGCCGCGAATTCACTAGTGATTCTTC
ATTGTTTTCCTTCAGCAGCTGCAGCCGTCACCGTTAGACATGGGTCTGTCGTTTCCTAGTTTGATCTCGT
CCGGGAAATCATATTTGTCCACCGACTCCTGTTTAAGCGCATTGCGAGCGATGGTCTGGAAGGCCTGTTC
CACATTAATGGCTTCTTTGGCGCTGGTCTCAAAATAGGGG
